>Addgene plasmid #166912 | pLKO-Tet-On-ARNT-shRNA3 | addgene full sequence | sequence record 414799 | Addgene NGS Result
TATAATTCACTTCTCCAATTGTCCCTCATATCTCCTCCTCCAGGTCTGAAGATCAGCGGCCGCTTGCTGT
GCGGTGGTCTTACTTTTGTTTTGCTCTTCCTCTATCTTGTCTAAAGCTTCCTTGGTGTCTTTTATCTCTA
TCCTTTGATGCACACAATAGAGGGTTGCTACTGTATTATATAATGATCTAAGTTCTTCTGATCCTGTCTG
AAGGGATGGTTGTAGCTGTCCCAGTATTTGTCTACAGCCTTCTGATGTTTCTAACAGGCCAGGATTAACT
GCGAATCGTTCTAGCTCCCTGCTTGCCCATACTATATGTTTTAATTTATATTTTTTCTTTCCCCCTGGCC
TTAACCGAATTTTTTCCCATCGCGATCTAATTCTCCCCCGCTTAATACTGACGCTCTCGCACCCATCTCT
CTCCTTCTAGCCTCCGCTAGTCAAAATTTTTGGCGTACTCACCAGTCGCCGCCCCTCGCCTCTTGCCGTG
CGCGCTTCAGCAAGCCGAGTCCTGCGTCGAGAGAGCTCCTCTGGTTTCCCTTTCGCTTTCAAGTCCCTGT
TCGGGCGCCACTGCTAGAGATTTTCCACACTGACTAAAAGGGTCTGAGGGATCTCTAGTTACCAGAGTCA
CACAACAGACGGGCACACACTACTTGAAGCACTCAAGGCAAGCTTTATTGAGGCTTAAGCAGTGGGTTCC
CTAGTTAGCCAGAGAGCTCCCAGGCTCAGATCTGGTCTAACCAGAGAGACCCGTTTATGTATCGAGCTAG
GCACTTAAATACAATATCTCTGCAATGCGGCAATTCAGTGGTTCGTCCAATCCATGTCAGACCCGTCTGT
TGCCTTCCTAATAAGGCACGATCGTACCACCTTACTTCCACCAATCGGCATGCACGGTGCTTTTTCTCTC
CTTGTAAGGCATGTTGCTAACTCATCGTTACCATGTTGCAAGACTACAAGAGTATTGCATAAGACTACAT
TAAGCTTGCAGCTCCAGCTTTTGTTCCCTTTAGTGAGGGTTAATTGCGCGCTTGGCGTAATCATGGTCAT
AGCTGTTTCCTGTGTGAAATTGTTATCCGCTCACAATTCCACACAACATACGAGCCGGAAGCATAAAGTG
TAAAGCCTGGGGTGCCTAATGAGTGAGCTAACTCACATTAATTGCGTTGCGCTCACTGCCCGCTTTCCAG
TCGGGAAACCTGTCGTGCCAGCTGCATTAATGAATCGGCCAACGCGCGGGGAGAGGCGGTTTGCGTATTG
GGCGCTCTTCCGCTTCCTCGCTCACTGACTCGCTGCGCTCGGTCGTTCGGCTGCGGCGAGCGGTATCAGC
TCACTCAAAGGCGGTAATACGGTTATCCACAGAATCAGGGGATAACGCAGGAAAGAACATGTGAGCAAAA
GGCCAGCAAAAGGCCAGGAACCGTAAAAAGGCCGCGTTGCTGGCGTTTTTCCATAGGCTCCGCCCCCCTG
ACGAGCATCACAAAAATCGACGCTCAAGTCAGAGGTGGCGAAACCCGACAGGACTATAAAGATACCAGGC
GTTTCCCCCTGGAAGCTCCCTCGTGCGCTCTCCTGTTCCGACCCTGCCGCTTACCGGATACCTGTCCGCC
TTTCTCCCTTCGGGAAGCGTGGCGCTTTCTCATAGCTCACGCTGTAGGTATCTCAGTTCGGTGTAGGTCG
TTCGCTCCAAGCTGGGCTGTGTGCACGAACCCCCCGTTCAGCCCGACCGCTGCGCCTTATCCGGTAACTA
TCGTCTTGAGTCCAACCCGGTAAGACACGACTTATCGCCACTGGCAGCAGCCACTGGTAACAGGATTAGC
AGAGCGAGGTATGTAGGCGGTGCTACAGAGTTCTTGAAGTGGTGGCCTAACTACGGCTACACTAGAAGAA
CAGTATTTGGTATCTGCGCTCTGCTGAAGCCAGTTACCTTCGGAAAAAGAGTTGGTAGCTCTTGATCCGG
CAAACAAACCACCGCTGGTAGCGGTGGTTTTTTTGTTTGCAAGCAGCAGATTACGCGCAGAAAAAAAGGA
TCTCAAGAAGATCCTTTGATCTTTTCTACGGGGTCTGACGCTCAGTGGAACGAAAACTCACGTTAAGGGA
TTTTGGTCATGAGATTATCAAAAAGGATCTTCACCTAGATCCTTTTAAATTAAAAATGAAGTTTTAAATC
AATCTAAAGTATATATGAGTAAACTTGGTCTGACAGTTACCAATGCTTAATCAGTGAGGCACCTATCTCA
GCGATCTGTCTATTTCGTTCATCCATAGTTGCCTGACTCCCCGTCGTGTAGATAACTACGATACGGGAGG
GCTTACCATCTGGCCCCAGTGCTGCAATGATACCGCGAGACCCACGCTCACCGGCTCCAGATTTATCAGC
AATAAACCAGCCAGCCGGAAGGGCCGAGCGCAGAAGTGGTCCTGCAACTTTATCCGCCTCCATCCAGTCT
ATTAATTGTTGCCGGGAAGCTAGAGTAAGTAGTTCGCCAGTTAATAGTTTGCGCAACGTTGTTGCCATTG
CTACAGGCATCGTGGTGTCACGCTCGTCGTTTGGTATGGCTTCATTCAGCTCCGGTTCCCAACGATCAAG
GCGAGTTACATGATCCCCCATGTTGTGCAAAAAAGCGGTTAGCTCCTTCGGTCCTCCGATCGTTGTCAGA
AGTAAGTTGGCCGCAGTGTTATCACTCATGGTTATGGCAGCACTGCATAATTCTCTTACTGTCATGCCAT
CCGTAAGATGCTTTTCTGTGACTGGTGAGTACTCAACCAAGTCATTCTGAGAATAGTGTATGCGGCGACC
GAGTTGCTCTTGCCCGGCGTCAATACGGGATAATACCGCGCCACATAGCAGAACTTTAAAAGTGCTCATC
ATTGGAAAACGTTCTTCGGGGCGAAAACTCTCAAGGATCTTACCGCTGTTGAGATCCAGTTCGATGTAAC
CCACTCGTGCACCCAACTGATCTTCAGCATCTTTTACTTTCACCAGCGTTTCTGGGTGAGCAAAAACAGG
AAGGCAAAATGCCGCAAAAAAGGGAATAAGGGCGACACGGAAATGTTGAATACTCATACTCTTCCTTTTT
CAATATTATTGAAGCATTTATCAGGGTTATTGTCTCATGAGCGGATACATATTTGAATGTATTTAGAAAA
ATAAACAAATAGGGGTTCCGCGCACATTTCCCCGAAAAGTGCCACCTAAATTGTAAGCGTTAATATTTTG
TTAAAATTCGCGTTAAATTTTTGTTAAATCAGCTCATTTTTTAACCAATAGGCCGAAATCGGCAAAATCC
CTTATAAATCAAAAGAATAGACCGAGATAGGGT
[37 nt withheld, positions 3324-3360]
AAAGAACGTGGACTCCAACGTCAAAGG
[49 nt withheld, positions 3388-3436]
T
[91 nt withheld, positions 3438-3528]
G
[124 nt withheld, positions 3530-3653]
CCCATTCGCCATTCAGGCTGCGCAACTGTTGGGAAGGGCGATCGGTGCGGGCCTCTTCGCTATTACGCCA
GCTGGCGAAAGGGGGATGTGCTGCAAGGCGATTAAGTTGGGTAACGCCAGGGTTTTCCCAGTCACGACGT
TGTAAAACGACGGCCAGTGAGCGCGCGTAATACGACTCACTATAGGGCGAATTGGGTACGTCCCTAGGCC
TCCAAAAAAGCCTCCTCACTACTTCTGGAATAGCTCAGAGGCCGAGGCGGCCTCGGCCTCTGCATAAATA
AAAAAAATTAGTCAGCCATGGGGCGGAGAATGGGCGGAACTGGGCGGAGTTAGGGGCGGGATGGGCGGAG
TTAGGGGCGGGATAGCTAGAGCCAGACATGATAAGATACATTGATGAGTTTGGACAAACCACAACTAGAA
TGCAGTGAAAAAAATGCTTTATTTGTGAAATTTGTGATGCTATTGCTTTATTTGTAACCATTATAAGCTG
CAATAAACAAGTTCCTCTCACTCTCTGATATTCATTTCTTTGCAAGTTATAAATACTGAATAATAAGATG
ACATGAACTACTACTGCTAGAGATTTTCCACACTGACTAAAAGGGTCTGAGGGATCTCTAGTTACCAGAG
TCACACAACAGACGGGCACACACTACTTGAAGCACTCAAGGCAAGCTTTATTGAGGCTTAAGCAGTGGGT
TCCCTAGTTAGCCAGAGAGCTCCCAGGCTCAGATCTGGTCTAACCAGAGAGACCCAGTACAAGCAAAAAG
CAGATCTTGTCTTCGTTGGGAGTGAATTAGCCCTTCCAGTCCCCCCTTTTCTTTTAAAAAGTGGCTAAGA
TCTACAGCTGCCTTGTAAGTCATTGGTCTTAAAGGTACCGATGCATGGGGTCGTGCGCTCCTTTCGGTCG
GGCGCTGCGGGTCGTGGGGCGGGCGTCAGGCACCGGGCTTGCGGGTCATGCACCAGGTGCGCGGTCCTTC
GGGCACCTCGACGTCGGCGGTGACGGTGAAGCCGAGCCGCTCGTAGAAGGGGAGGTTGCGGGGCGCGGAG
GTCTCCAGGAAGGCGGGCACCCCGGCGCGCTCGGCCGCCTCCACTCCGGGGAGCACGACGGCGCTGCCCA
GACCCTTGCCCTGGTGGTCGGGCGAGACGCCGACGGTGGCCAGGAACCACGCGGGCTCCTTGGGCCGGTG
CGGCGCCAGGAGGCCTTCCATCTGTTGCTGCGCGGCCAGCCGGGAACCGCTCAACTCGGCCATGCGCGGG
CCGATCTCGGCGAACACCGCCCCCGCTTCGACGCTCTCCGGCGTGGTCCAGACCGCCACCGCGGCGCCGT
CGTCCGCGACCCACACCTTGCCGATGTCGAGCCCGACGCGCGTGAGGAAGAGTTCTTGCAGCTCGGTGAC
CCGCTCGATGTGGCGGTCCGGATCGACGGTGTGGCGCGTGGCGGGGTAGTCGGCGAACGCGGCGGCGAGG
GTGCGTACGGCCCTGGGGACGTCGTCGCGGGTGGCGAGGCGCACCGTGGGCTTGTACTCGGTCATGGTAA
GCTCCGGTGGATCCTTATCATCGTGTTTTTCAAAGGAAAACCACGTCCCCGTGGTTCGGGGGGCCTAGAC
GTTTTTTTAACCTCGACTAAACACATGTAAAGCATGTGCACCGAGGCCCCAGATCAGATCCCATACAATG
GGGTACCTTCTGGGCATCCTTCAGCCCCTTGTTGAATACGCTTGAGGAGAGCCATTTGACTCTTTCCACA
ACTATCCAACTCACAACGTGGCACTGGGGTTGTGCCGCCTTTGCAGGTGTATCTTATACACGTGGCTTTT
GGCCGCAGAGGCACCTGTCGCCAGGTGGGGGGTTCCGCTGCCTGCAAAGGGTCGCTACAGACGTTGTTTG
TCTTCAAGAAGCTTCCAGAGGAACTGCTTCCTTCACGACATTCAACAGACCTTGCATTCCTTTGGCGAGA
GGGGAAAGACCCCTAGGAATGCTCGTCAAGAAGACAGGGCCAGGTTTCCGGGCCCTCACATTGCCAAAAG
ACGGCAATATGGTGGAAAATAACATATAGACAAACGCACACCGGCCTTATTCCAAGCGGCTTCGGCCAGT
AACGTTAGGGGGGGGGGAGGGAGAGGGGCAGATCCCTAGAACTCCCGGGAGCCGCTGTACGCGGACCCAC
TTTCACATTTAAGTTGTTTTTCTAATCCGCATATGATCAATTCAAGGCCGAATAAGAAGGCTGGCTCTGC
ACCTTGGTGATCAAATAATTCGATAGCTTGTCGTAATAATGGCGGCATACTATCAGTAGTAGGTGTTTCC
CTTTCTTCTTTAGCGACTTGATGCTCTTGATCTTCCAATACGCAACCTAAAGTAAAATGCCCCACAGCGC
TGAGTGCATATAATGCATTCTCTAGTGAAAAACCTTGTTGGCATAAAAAGGCTAATTGATTTTCGAGAGT
TTCATACTGTTTTTCTGTAGGCCGTGTACCTAAATGTACTTTTGCTCCATCGCGATGACTTAGTAAAGCA
CATCTAAAACTTTTAGCGTTATTACGTAAAAAATCTTGCCAGCTTTCCCCTTCTAAAGGGCAAAAGTGAG
TATGGTGCCTATCTAACATCTCAATGGCTAAGGCGTCGAGCAAAGCCCGCTTATTTTTTACATGCCAATA
CAATGTAGGCTGCTCTACACCTAGCTTCTGGGCGAGTTTACGGGTTGTTAAACCTTCGATTCCGACCTCA
TTAAGCAGCTCTAATGCGCTGTTAATCACTTTACTTTTATCTAATCTAGACATATCAATTCGCCCTATAG
TGAGTCGTATTACAATTCTTTGCCAAAATGATGAGACAGCACAATAACCAGCACGTTGCCCAGGAGCTGT
AGGAAAAAGAAGAAGGCATGAACATGGTTAGCAGAGGGGCCCGGTTTGGACTCAGAGTATTTTATCCTCA
TCTCAAACAGTGTATATCATTGTAACCATAAAGAGAAAGGCAGGATGATGACCAGGATGTAGTTGTTTCT
ACCAATAAGAATATTTCCACGCCAGCCAGAATTTATATGCAGAAATATTCTACCTTATCATTTAATTATA
ACAATTGTTCTCTAAAACTGTGCTGAAGTACAATATAATATACCCTGATTGCCTTGAAAAAAAAGTGATT
AGAGAAAGTACTTACAATCTGACAAATAAACAAAAGTGAATTTAAAAATTCGTTACAAATGCAAGCTAAA
GTTTAACGAAAAAGTTACAGAAAATGAAAAGAAAATAAGAGGAGACAATGGTTGTCAACAGAGTAGAAAG
TGAAAGAAACAAAATTATCATGAGGGTCCATGGTGATACAAGGGACATCTTCCCATTCTAAACAACACCC
TGAAAACTTTGCCCCCTCCATATAACATGAATTTTACAATAGCGAAAAAGAAAGAACAATCAAGGGTCCC
CAAACTCACAGATCCCCCTGGGGAGAGAGGTCGGTGATTCGGTCAACGAGGGAGCCGACTGCCGACGTGC
GCTCCGGAGGCTTGCAGAATGCGGAACACCGCGCGGGCAGGAACAGGGCCCACACTACCGCCCCACACCC
CGCCTCCCGCACCGCCCCTTCCCGGCCGCTGCTCTCGGCGCGCCCTGCTGAGCAGCCGCTATTGGCCACA
GCCCATCGCGGTCGGCGCGCTGCCATTGCTCCCTGGCGCTGTCCGTCTGCGAGGGTACTAGTGAGACGTG
CGGCTTCCGTTTGTCACGTCCGGCACGCCGCGAACCGCAAGGAACCTTCCCGACTTAGGGGCGGAGCAGG
AAGCGTCGCCGGGGGGCCCACAAGGGTAGCGGCGAAGATCCGGGTGACGCTGCGAACGGACGTGAAGAAT
GTGCGAGACCCAGGGTCGGCGCCGCTGCGTTTCCCGGAACCACGCCCAGAGCAGCCGCGTCCCTGCGCAA
ACCCAGGGCTGCCTTGGAAAAGGCGCAACCCCAACCCCCTCGAGCCGCGGCCAAAGTGGATCTCTGCTGT
CCCTGTAATAAACCCGAAAATTTTGAATTTTTGTAATTTGTTTTTGTAATTCTTTAGTTTGTATGTCTGT
TGCTATTATGTCTACTATTCTTTCCCCTGCACTGTACCCCCCAATCCCCCCTTTTCTTTTAAAATTGTGG
ATGAATACTGCCATTTGTCTCGAGGTCGAGAATTAAAAACCTTTGTCTTTCTGTGTACTTCTCGAGAAGT
ACACAGAAAGACAAAGGCCGGTGTCTCTATCACTGATAGGGAACTTATAAGTCTCTATCACTGATAGGGA
TTTCACGTTTATGGTGATTTCCCAGAACACATAGCGACATGCAAATATTGCGGCCGCTCGAGGCTAGTCT
CGTGATCGATACCGTCGAGATCCGTTCACTAATCGAATGGATCTGTCTCTGTCTCTCTCTCCACCTTCTT
CTTCTATTCCTTCGGGCCTGTCGGGTCCCCTCGGGGTTGGGAGGTGGGTCTGAAACGATAATGGTGAATA
TCCCTGCCTAACTCTATTCACTATAGAAAGTACAGCAAAAACTATTCTTAAACCTACCAAGCCTCCTACT
ATCATTATGAATAATTTTATATACCACAGCCAATTTGTTATGTTAAACCAATTCCACAAACTTGCCCATT
TATCTAATTCCAATAATTCTTGTTCATTCTTTTCTTGCTGGTTTTGCGATTCTTCAATTAAGGAGTGTAT
TAAGCTTGTGTAATTGTTAATTTCTCTGTCCCACTCCATCCAGGTCGTGTGATTCCAAATCTGTTCCAGA
GATTTATTACTCCAACTAGCATTCCAAGGCACAGCAGTGGTGCAAATGAGTTTTCCAGAGCAACCCCAAA
TCCCCAGGAGCTGTTGATCCTTTAGGTATCTTTCCACAGCCAGGATTCTTGCCTGGAGCTGCTTGATGCC
CCAGACTGTGAGTTGCAACAGATGCTGTTGCGCCTCAATAGCCCTCAGCAAATTGTTCTGCTGCTGCACT
ATACCAGACAATAATTGTCTGGCCTGTACCGTCAGCGTCATTGACGCTGCGCCCATAGTGCTTCCTGCTG
CTCCCAAGAACCCAAGGAACAAAGCTCCTATTCCCACTGCTCTTTTTTCTCTCTGCACCACTCTTCTCTT
TGCCTTGGTGGGTGCTACTCCTAATGGTTCAATTTTTACTACTTTATATTTA
Features (pLannotate 1.2.2; 29 found; start..end, strand, type, name):
     53..416     -  CDS            HIV-1 gag (fragment): gag protein from human immunodeficiency virus 1; gag
    400..525     -  misc_feature   HIV-1 Ψ: packaging signal of human immunodeficiency virus type 1
    572..752     -  LTR            5' LTR (truncated): truncated 5' long terminal repeat (LTR) from HIV-1
    753..979     -  promoter       RSV promoter: Rous sarcoma virus enhancer/promoter
   1007..1025    -  promoter       T3 promoter: promoter for bacteriophage T3 RNA polymerase
   1070..1086    -  protein_bind   lac operator: The lac repressor binds to the lac operator to inhibit transcription in E. coli. This inhibition can be relieved by adding lactose or isopropyl-β-D-thiogalactopyranoside (IPTG). lac repressor encoded by lacI
   1094..1124    -  promoter       lac promoter: promoter for the E. coli lac operon
   1139..1160    -  protein_bind   CAP binding site: CAP binding activates transcription in the presence of cAMP. E. coli catabolite activator protein
   1173..1265    -  CDS            lacI (fragment): lac repressor; lacI; The lac repressor binds to the lac operator to inhibit transcription in E. coli. This inhibition can be relieved by adding lactose or isopropyl-β-D-thiogalactopyranoside (IPTG).
   1448..2036    -  rep_origin     ori: high-copy-number ColE1/pMB1/pBR322/pUC origin of replication
   2207..3067    -  CDS            AmpR: β-lactamase; bla; confers resistance to ampicillin, carbenicillin, and related antibiotics
   3068..3172    -  promoter       AmpR promoter: bla
   3225..3653    -  rep_origin     f1 ori (sequence partly withheld): f1 bacteriophage origin of replication; arrow indicates direction of (+) strand synthesis
   3658..3813    -  CDS            lacZα (fragment): LacZα fragment of β-galactosidase; lacZ fragment
   3821..3839    +  promoter       T7 promoter: promoter for bacteriophage T7 RNA polymerase
   3860..3995    -  rep_origin     SV40 ori: SV40 origin of replication
   4035..4156    -  polyA_signal   SV40 poly(A) signal: SV40 polyadenylation signal
   4228..4461    -  LTR            3' LTR (ΔU3): self-inactivating 3' long terminal repeat (LTR) from HIV-1
   4463..4546    -  CDS            nef (fragment): NEF_HV1Z2 - Experimental evidence at protein level: Swiss-Prot protein existence level 1. Extracellular Nef protein targets CD4(+) T-lymphocytes for apoptosis by interacting with CXCR4 surface receptors. From Human immunodeficiency virus type 1 group M subtype D (isolate Z2/CDC-Z34) (HIV-1).
   4589..5188    -  CDS            PuroR: puromycin N-acetyltransferase; pac from Streptomyces alboniger; confers resistance to puromycin
   5208..5670    -  misc_feature   IRES: internal ribosome entry site (IRES) of the encephalomyocarditis virus (EMCV)
   5816..6436    -  CDS            tetR: TETR2_ECOLX - Experimental evidence at protein level: Swiss-Prot protein existence level 1. TetR is the repressor of the tetracycline resistance element; its N-terminal region forms a helix-turn-helix structure and binds DNA. Binding of tetracycline to TetR reduces the repressor affinity for the tetracycline resistance gene (tetA) promoter operator sites. From Escherichia coli.
   6447..6465    -  promoter       T7 promoter: promoter for bacteriophage T7 RNA polymerase
   6520..7092    -  intron         β-globin intron: intron from rabbit β-globin gene
   7101..7611    -  promoter       hPGK promoter: human phosphoglycerate kinase 1 promoter
   7660..7777    -  misc_feature   cPPT/CTS: central polypurine tract and central termination sequence of HIV-1
   7877..7971    -  promoter       H1-2O2 promoter: doxycycline-inducible variant of the human H1 RNA promoter (Henriksen et al., 2007)
   8012..8112    -  CDS            Rev (fragment): human immunodeficiency virus 1 (HIV-1) Rev protein; rev; enhances nuclear export of unspliced and incompletely spliced viral mRNAs
   8489..8722    -  misc_feature   RRE: The Rev response element (RRE) of HIV-1 allows for Rev-dependent mRNA export from the nucleus to the cytoplasm.
