[The description below was written by a language model from this plasmid's Addgene catalogue record and pLannotate feature annotations shown in this document.]
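Description:
pLKO-Tet-On-ARNT-shRNA3 is a lentiviral transfer plasmid for doxycycline-inducible knockdown of human ARNT (also known as HIF-1β), built on the all-in-one pLKO-Tet-On backbone. It is propagated in E. coli through a high-copy ColE1/pUC-type origin with ampicillin resistance (β-lactamase), and it also carries an f1 origin and remnants of a lac/lacZα cloning region. The viral portion has a third-generation, self-inactivating layout: an RSV promoter fused to a truncated HIV-1 5' LTR drives genomic RNA production in packaging cells, followed by the Ψ packaging signal with a partial gag sequence, the Rev response element for nuclear export of the unspliced RNA, a cPPT/CTS element, and a ΔU3 3' LTR. An SV40 poly(A) signal and SV40 origin lie downstream of the 3' LTR.

The payload consists of two units. An shRNA hairpin against ARNT was cloned between AgeI and EcoRI sites (both destroyed in cloning) and sits under the H1-2O2 promoter, a variant of the human H1 RNA polymerase III promoter containing Tet operator sites. The hairpin itself is not annotated in the feature table. A separate human PGK promoter, followed by a rabbit β-globin intron, drives a bicistronic transcript encoding TetR and, via an EMCV IRES, puromycin N-acetyltransferase. TetR made from the same provirus binds the operators and silences the shRNA; adding doxycycline or tetracycline releases the repressor and allows hairpin transcription. Puromycin selects transduced cells, so a single virus suffices to establish stable lines with switchable ARNT depletion. The sequenced record is about 8.8 kb, consistent with the catalogue's total size of roughly 9 kb. The larger listed backbone size is consistent with a stuffer fragment being replaced by the hairpin, though the record does not state this.
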