Addgene plasmid #166912: pLKO-Tet-On-ARNT-shRNA3
Purpose: Lentivirus for inducible knockdown of human ARNT
Depositing lab: Roland Friedel. Depositing organization: Icahn School of Medicine at Mount Sinai. Publication: Circadian clock regulator Bmal1 gates axon regeneration via Tet3 epigenetics in mouse sensory neurons. Halawani D, Wang Y, Ramakrishnan A, Estill M, He X, Shen L, Friedel RH, Zou H. Nat Commun. 2023 Aug 24;14(1):5165. doi: 10.1038/s41467-023-40816-7. PubMed 37620297.
Backbone
  Vector backbone: pLKO-TET-ON-addgene#21915
  Backbone size w/o insert (bp): 11000
  Total vector size (bp): 9000
  Vector type: Mammalian Expression, Lentiviral
  Selectable markers: Puromycin
Growth in bacteria
  Bacterial resistance: Ampicillin, 100 μg/mL
  Growth temperature: 37°C
  Growth strain: NEB Stable
  Copy number: High Copy
Gene/Insert
  Gene/Insert name: ARNT shRNA (alt name: ARNT)
  gRNA/shRNA sequence: CCTTTGTCTTTCTGTGTACTT
  Species: H. sapiens (human)
  Entrez Gene: ARNT (a.k.a. ARNT1, HIF-1-beta, HIF-1beta, HIF1-beta, HIF1B, HIF1BETA, TANGO, bHLHe2)
  Cloning method: Restriction Enzyme; 5′ cloning site AgeI (destroyed during cloning); 3′ cloning site EcoRI (destroyed during cloning)
  Sequencing primers: 5′ pLKO-seq: ggcagggatattcaccattatcgtttcaga
Terms and licenses: Academic/Nonprofit Terms; Industry Terms: Not Available to Industry
How to cite: pLKO-Tet-On-ARNT-shRNA3 was a gift from Roland Friedel (Addgene plasmid # 166912 ; http://n2t.net/addgene:166912 ; RRID:Addgene_166912)
